>Addgene plasmid #215570 | pGAL4-DBD-HOXD4-WT | addgene full sequence | sequence record 437900 | Addgene NGS Result
AACGTTGCGCAAACTATTAACTGGCGAACTACTTACTCTAGCTTCCCGGCAACAATTAATAGACTGGATG
GAGGCGGATAAAGTTGCAGGACCACTTCTGCGCTCGGCCCTTCCGGCTGGCTGGTTTATTGCTGATAAAT
CTGGAGCCGGTGAGCGTGGGTCTCGCGGTATCATTGCAGCACTGGGGCCAGATGGTAAGCCCTCCCGTAT
CGTAGTTATCTACACGACGGGAAGTCAGGCAACTATGGATGAACGAAATAGACAGATCGCTGAGATAGGT
GCCTCACTGATTAAGCATTGGTAACTGTCAGACCAAGTTTACTCATATATACTTTAGATTGATTTAAAAC
TTCATTTTTAATTTAAAAGGATCTAGGTGAAGATCCTTTTTGATAATCTCATGACCAAAATCCCTTAACG
TGAGTTTTCGTTCCACTGAGCGTCAGACCCCGTAGAAAAGATCAAAGGATCTTCTTGAGATCCTTTTTTT
CTGCGCGTAATCTGCTGCTTGCAAACAAAAAAACCACCGCTACCAGCGGTGGTTTGTTTGCCGGATCAAG
AGCTACCAACTCTTTTTCCGAAGGTAACTGGCTTCAGCAGAGCGCAGATACCAAATACTGTTCTTCTAGT
GTAGCCGTAGTTAGGCCACCACTTCAAGAACTCTGTAGCACCGCCTACATACCTCGCTCTGCTAATCCTG
TTACCAGTGGCTGCTGCCAGTGGCGATAAGTCGTGTCTTACCGGGTTGGACTCAAGACGATAGTTACCGG
ATAAGGCGCAGCGGTCGGGCTGAACGGGGGGTTCGTGCACACAGCCCAGCTTGGAGCGAACGACCTACAC
CGAACTGAGATACCTACAGCGTGAGCTATGAGAAAGCGCCACGCTTCCCGAAGGGAGAAAGGCGGACAGG
TATCCGGTAAGCGGCAGGGTCGGAACAGGAGAGCGCACGAGGGAGCTTCCAGGGGGAAACGCCTGGTATC
TTTATAGTCCTGTCGGGTTTCGCCACCTCTGACTTGAGCGTCGATTTTTGTGATGCTCGTCAGGGGGGCG
GAGCCTATGGAAAAACGCCAGCAACGCGGCCTTTTTACGGTTCCTGGCCTTTTGCTGGCCTTTTGCTCAC
ATGTTCTTTCCTGCGTTATCCCCTGATTCTGTGGATAACCGTATTACCGCCTTTGAGTGAGCTGATACCG
CTCGCCGCAGCCGAACGACCGAGCGCAGCGAGTCAGTGAGCGAGGAAGCGGAAGAGCGCCCAATACGCAA
ACCGCCTCTCCCCGCGCGTTGGCCGATTCATTAATGCAGCTGGCACGACAGGTTTCCCGACTGGAAAGCG
GGCAGTGAGCGCAACGCAATTAATGTGAGTTAGCTCACTCATTAGGCACCCCAGGCTTTACACTTTATGC
TTCCGGCTCGTATGTTGTGTGGAATTGTGAGCGGATAACAATTTCACACAGGAAACAGCTATGACCATGA
TTACGCCAAGCTCTAGCTAGAGGTCGACGGTATACAGACATGATAAGATACATTGATGAGTTTGGACAAA
CCACAACTAGAATGCAGTGAAAAAAATGCTTTATTTGTGAAATTTGTGATGCTATTGCTTTATTTGTAAC
CATTATAAGCTGCAATAAACAAGTTGGGGTGGGCGAAGAACTCCAGCATGAGATCCCCGCGCTGGAGGAT
CATCCAGCCGGCGTCCCGGAAAACGATTCCGAAGCCCAACCTTTCATAGAAGGCGGCGGTGGAATCGAAA
TCTCGTGATGGCAGGTTGGGCGTCGCTTGGTCGGTCATTTCGAACCCCAGAGTCCCGCTCAGAAGAACTC
GTCAAGAAGGCGATAGAAGGCGATGCGCTGCGAATCGGGAGCGGCGATACCGTAAAGCACGAGGAAGCGG
TCAGCCCATTCGCCGCCAAGCTCTTCAGCAATATCACGGGTAGCCAACGCTATGTCCTGATAGCGGTCCG
CCACACCCAGCCGGCCACAGTCGATGAATCCAGAAAAGCGGCCATTTTCCACCATGATATTCGGCAAGCA
GGCATCGCCATGGGTCACGACGAGATCCTCGCCGTCGGGCATGCGCGCCTTGAGCCTGGCGAACAGTTCG
GCTGGCGCGAGCCCCTGATGCTCTTCGTCCAGATCATCCTGATCGACAAGACCGGCTTCCATCCGAGTAC
GTGCTCGCTCGATGCGATGTTTCGCTTGGTGGTCGAATGGGCAGGTAGCCGGATCAAGCGTATGCAGCCG
CCGCATTGCATCAGCCATGATGGATACTTTCTCGGCAGGAGCAAGGTGAGATGACAGGAGATCCTGCCCC
GGCACTTCGCCCAATAGCAGCCAGTCCCTTCCCGCTTCAGTGACAACGTCGAGCACAGCTGCGCAAGGAA
CGCCCGTCGTGGCCAGCCACGATAGCCGCGCTGCCTCGTCCTGCAGTTCATTCAGGGCACCGGACAGGTC
GGTCTTGACAAAAAGAACCGGGCGCCCCTGCGCTGACAGCCGGAACACGGCGGCATCAGAGCAGCCGATT
GTCTGTTGTGCCCAGTCATAGCCGAATAGCCTCTCCACCCAAGCGGCCGGAGAACCTGCGTGCAATCCAT
CTTGTTCAATCATGCGAAACGATCCTCATCCTGTCTCTTGATCAGATCCGAAAATGGATATACAAGCTCC
CGGGAGCTTTTTGCAAAAGCCTAGGCCTCCAAAAAAGCCTCCTCACTACTTCTGGAATAGCTCAGAGGCA
GAGGCGGCCTCGGCCTCTGCATAAATAAAAAAAATTAGTCAGCCATGGGGCGGAGAATGGGCGGAACTGG
GCGGAGTTAGGGGCGGGATGGGCGGAGTTAGGGGCGGGACTATGGTTGCTGACTAATTGAGATGCATGCT
TTGCATACTTCTGCCTGCTGGGGAGCCTGGGGACTTTCCACACCTGGTTGCTGACTAATTGAGATGCATG
CTTTGCATACTTCTGCCTGCTGGGGAGCCTGGGGACTTTCCACACCCTAACTGACACACATTCCACAGAA
TTAATTCGCGTTAAATTTTTGTTAAATCAGCTCATTTTTTAACCAATAGGCCGAAATCGGCAAAATCCCT
TATAAATCAAAAGAATAGACCGAGATAGGGT
[37 nt withheld, positions 3112-3148]
AAAGAACGTGGACTCCAACGTCAAAGG
[49 nt withheld, positions 3176-3224]
T
[91 nt withheld, positions 3226-3316]
G
[124 nt withheld, positions 3318-3441]
GGGGATACCCCCTAGAGCCCCAGCTGGTTCTTTCCGCCTCAGAAGCCATAGAGCCCACCGCATCCCCAGC
ATGCCTGCTATTGTCTTCCCAATCCTCCCCCTTGCTGTCCTGCCCCACCCCACCCCCCAGAATAGAATGA
CACCTACTCAGACAATGCGATGCAATTTCCTCATTTTATTAGGAAAGGACAGTGGGAGTGGCACCTTCCA
GGGTCAAGGAAGGCACGGGGGAGGGGCAAACAACAGATGGCTGGCAACTAGAAGGCACAGTCGAGGCTGA
TCAGCGAGCTCTAGCATTTAGGTGACACTATAGAATAGGGCCCTCTAGACCTAGACTTTCTTCATCCACG
GATAAACAACCGCTGGTTGTTTCAACGCTGTGCCTGAAGGGGGTTGTTTTGGATCGCTTTGGGAATAAGC
TCGCGCCCCTGGAAGAGGGGCTGGTGGTGGTGCAGGTGGGGCGGGACATGGTTCCCCAGGTGCTGCATAA
TGTCCGCCTGGCCCACCTGGTTCCTGGCCATGTCCTCTTGCGGGCAAGGCACTTCCGGGTCCTGGCCCAC
TTCCGCCAAACGGTTGTTCTCCAAAATCTGGACGGGGATACAATCCTGGTGGTTGAAAATCAGCTCCTTG
AGCCCCGCCGCCATAATAATCCGCTCCTTGTTCTCCAAGATAACCACCTTGCAGGTATTCTTCACATGGG
GGAAATTTAGGATCTACGTATTTGCTATTGACCATGTAAGATGACATCACCATTATCGCCGATACAGTCA
ACTGTCTTTGACCTTTGTTACTACTCTCTTCCGATGATGATGTCGCACTTATTCTATGCTGTCTCAATGT
TAGAGGCATATCAGTCTCCACTGAAGCCAATCTATCTGTGACGGCATCTTTATTCACATTATCTTGTACA
AATAATCCTGTTAACAATGCTTTTATATCCTGTAAAGAATCCATTTTCAAAATCATGTCAAGGTCTTCTC
GAGGAAAAATCAGTAGAAATAGCTGTTCCAGTCTTTCTAGCCTTGATTCCACTTCTGTCAGATGTGCCCT
AGTCAGCGGAGACCTTTTGGTTTTGGGAGAGTAGCGACACTCCCAGTTGTTCTTCAGACACTTGGCGCAC
TTCGGTTTTTCTTTGGAGCACTTGAGCTTTTTAAGTCGGCAAATATCGCATGCTTGTTCGATAGAAGACA
GTAGCTTCATGAATTCCAGCACACTGGCGGCCGTTACTAGTGGATCCGAGCTCGGTACCAAGCTTGGGTC
TCCCTATAGTGAGTCGTATTAATTTCGATAAGCCAGTAAGCAGTGGGTTCTCTAGTTAGCCAGAGAGCTC
TGCTTATATAGACCTCCCACCGTACACGCCTACCGCCCATTTGCGTCAATGGGGCGGAGTTGTTACGACA
TTTTGGAAAGTCCCGTTGATTTTGGTGCCAAAACAAACTCCCATTGACGTCAATGGGGTGGAGACTTGGA
AATCCCCGTGAGTCAAACCGCTATCCACGCCCATTGATGTACTGCCAAAACCGCATCACCATGGTAATAG
CGATGACTAATACGTAGATGTACTGCCAAGTAGGAAAGTCCCATAAGGTCATGTACTGGGCATAATGCCA
GGCGGGCCATTTACCGTCATTGACGTCAATAGGGGGCGTACTTGGCATATGATACACTTGATGTACTGCC
AAGTGGGCAGTTTACCGTAAATACTCCACCCATTGACGTCAATGGAAAGTCCCTATTGGCGTTACTATGG
GAACATACGTCATTATTGACGTCAATGGGCGGGGGTCGTTGGGCGGTCAGCCAGGCGGGCCATTTACCGT
AAGTTATGTAACGCGGAACTCCATATATGGGCTATGAACTAATGACCCCGTAATTGATTACTATTAATAA
CTAGTCAATAATCAATGTCAACGCGTATATCTGGCCCGTACATCGCGAAGCAGCGCAAAACGCCTAACCC
TAAGCAGATTCTTCATGCAATTGTCGGTCAAGCCTTGCCTTGTTGTAGCTTAAATTTTGCTCGCGCACTA
CTCAGCGACCTCCAACACACAAGCAGGGAGCAGATACTGGCTTAACTATGCGGCATCAGAGCAGATTGTA
CTGAGAGTGCACCATAGGGGATCGGGAGATCTCCCGATCCGTCGACGTCAGGTGGCACTTTTCGGGGAAA
TGTGCGCGGAACCCCTATTTGTTTATTTTTCTAAATACATTCAAATATGTATCCGCTCATGAGACAATAA
CCCTGATAAATGCTTCAATAATATTGAAAAAGGAAGAGTATGAGTATTCAACATTTCCGTGTCGCCCTTA
TTCCCTTTTTTGCGGCATTTTGCCTTCCTGTTTTTGCTCACCCAGAAACGCTGGTGAAAGTAAAAGATGC
TGAAGATCAGTTGGGTGCACGAGTGGGTTACATCGAACTGGATCTCAACAGCGGTAAGATCCTTGAGAGT
TTTCGCCCCGAAGAACGTTTTCCAATGATGAGCACTTTTAAAGTTCTGCTATGTGGCGCGGTATTATCCC
GTATTGACGCCGGGCAAGAGCAACTCGGTCGCCGCATACACTATTCTCAGAATGACTTGGTTGAGTACTC
ACCAGTCACAGAAAAGCATCTTACGGATGGCATGACAGTAAGAGAATTATGCAGTGCTGCCATAACCATG
AGTGATAACACTGCGGCCAACTTACTTCTGACAACGATCGGAGGACCGAAGGAGCTAACCGCTTTTTTGC
ACAACATGGGGGATCATGTAACTCGCCTTGATCGTTGGGAACCGGAGCTGAATGAAGCCATACCAAACGA
CGAGCGTGACACCACGATGCCTGTAGCAATGGCAAC
Features (pLannotate 1.2.2; 22 found; start..end, strand, type, name):
    475..1063    +  rep_origin     ori: high-copy-number ColE1/pMB1/pBR322/pUC origin of replication
   1246..1338    +  CDS            lacI (fragment): lac repressor; lacI; The lac repressor binds to the lac operator to inhibit transcription in E. coli. This inhibition can be relieved by adding lactose or isopropyl-β-D-thiogalactopyranoside (IPTG).
   1351..1372    +  protein_bind   CAP binding site: CAP binding activates transcription in the presence of cAMP. E. coli catabolite activator protein
   1387..1417    +  promoter       lac promoter: promoter for the E. coli lac operon
   1425..1441    +  protein_bind   lac operator: The lac repressor binds to the lac operator to inhibit transcription in E. coli. This inhibition can be relieved by adding lactose or isopropyl-β-D-thiogalactopyranoside (IPTG). lac repressor encoded by lacI
   1514..1635    -  polyA_signal   SV40 poly(A) signal: SV40 polyadenylation signal
   1630..1788    -  CDS            ble (fragment): BLE_KLEPN - Experimental evidence at protein level: Swiss-Prot protein existence level 1. Binding protein with a strong affinity to the bleomycin family of antibiotics. Binds to CL990; an antimitotic-antibiotic compound. From Klebsiella pneumoniae.
   1812..2603    -  CDS            neo: KKA2_KLEPN - Also known as kan, nptII. Experimental evidence at protein level: Swiss-Prot protein existence level 1. Resistance to kanamycin, neomycin, paromomycin, ribostamycin, butirosin and gentamicin B. From Klebsiella pneumoniae.
   2670..2999    -  promoter       SV40 promoter: SV40 enhancer and early promoter
   3013..3441    -  rep_origin     f1 ori (sequence partly withheld): f1 bacteriophage origin of replication; arrow indicates direction of (+) strand synthesis
   3462..3483    -  promoter       SV40 promoter (fragment): SV40 enhancer and early promoter
   3487..3711    -  polyA_signal   bGH poly(A) signal: bovine growth hormone polyadenylation signal
   3737..3755    +  promoter       SP6 promoter: promoter for bacteriophage SP6 RNA polymerase
   3775..4194    -  CDS            HOXD4 (fragment): HXD4_HUMAN - Also known as HOX4B. Experimental evidence at protein level: Swiss-Prot protein existence level 1. Sequence-specific transcription factor which is part of a developmental regulatory system that provides cells with specific positional identities on the anterior-posterior axis. From Homo sapiens (Human).
   4201..4641    -  CDS            GAL4 DNA binding domain: DNA binding domain of the GAL4 transcriptional activator; Saccharomyces cerevisiae GAL4 (truncated)
   4704..4722    -  promoter       T7 promoter: promoter for bacteriophage T7 RNA polymerase
   4738..4771    -  LTR            5' LTR (truncated) (fragment): truncated 5' long terminal repeat (LTR) from HIV-1
   4767..4970    -  promoter       CMV promoter: human cytomegalovirus (CMV) immediate early promoter
   4971..5350    -  enhancer       CMV enhancer: human cytomegalovirus immediate early enhancer
   5505..5557    +  misc_feature   bom (fragment): basis of mobility region from pBR322
   5616..5720    +  promoter       AmpR promoter: bla
   5721..304     +  CDS            AmpR (across the origin): β-lactamase; bla; confers resistance to ampicillin, carbenicillin, and related antibiotics
