>Addgene plasmid #215570 | pGAL4-DBD-HOXD4-WT Sequencing Result | analyzer sequence | sequence record 429130
GACATTGATTATTGACTAGTTATTAATAGTAATCAATTACGGGGTCATTAGTTCATAGCCCATATATGGA
GTTCCGCGTTACATAACTTACGGTAAATGGCCCGCCTGGCTGACCGCCCAACGACCCCCGCCCATTGACG
TCAATAATGACGTATGTTCCCATAGTAACGCCAATAGGGACTTTCCATTGACGTCAATGGGTGGAGTATT
TACGGTAAACTGCCCACTTGGCAGTACATCAAGTGTATCATATGCCAAGTACGCCCCCTATTGACGTCAA
TGACGGTAAATGGCCCGCCTGGCATTATGCCCAGTACATGACCTTATGGGACTTTCCTACTTGGCAGTAC
ATCTACGTATTAGTCATCGCTATTACCATGGTGATGCGGTTTTGGCAGTACATCAATGGGCGTGGATAGC
GGTTTGACTCACGGGGATTTCCAAGTCTCCACCCCATTGACGTCAATGGGAGTTTGTTTTGGCACCAAAA
TCAACGGGACTTTCCAAAATGTCGTAACAACTCCGCCCCATTGACGCAAATGGGCGGTAGGCGTGTACGG
TGGGAGGTCTATATAAGCAGAGCTCTCTGGCTAACTAGAGAACCCACTGCTTACTGGCTTATCGAAATTA
ATACGACTCACTATAGGGAGACCCAAGCTTGGTACCGAGCTCGGATCCACTAGTAACGGCCGCCAGTGTG
CTGGAATTCATGAAGCTACTGTCTTCTATCGAACAAGCATGCGATATTTGCCGACTTAAAAAGCTCAAGT
GCTCCAAAGAAAAACCGAAGTGCGCCAAGTGTCTGAAGAACAACTGGGAGTGTCGCTACTCTCCCAAAAC
CAAAAGGTCTCCGCTGACTAGGGCACATCTGACAGAAGTGGAATCAAGGCTAGAAAGACTGGAACAGCTA
TTTCTACTGATTTTTCCTCGAGAAGACCTTGACATGATTTTGAAAATGGATTCTTTACAGGATATAAAAG
CATTGTTAACAGGATTATTTGTACAAGATAATGTGAATAAAGATGCCGTCACAGATAGATTGGCTTCAGT
GGAGACTGATATGCCTCTAACATTGAGACAGCATAGAATAAGTGCGACATCATCATCGGAAGAGAGTAGT
AACAAAGGTCAAAGACAGTTGACTGTATCGGCGATACATATGGTGATGTCATCTTACATGGTCAATAGCA
AATACGTAGATCCTAAATTTCCCCCATGTGAAGAATACCTGCAAGGTGGTTATCTTGGAGAACAAGGAGC
GGATTATTATGGCGGCGGGGCTCAAGGAGCTGATTTTCAACCACCAGGATTGTATCCCCGTCCAGATTTT
GGAGAACAACCGTTTGGCGGAAGTGGGCCAGGACCCGGAAGTGCCTTGCCCGCAAGAGGACATGGCCAGG
AACCAGGTGGGCCAGGCGGACATTATGCAGCACCTGGGGAACCATGTCCCGCCCCACCTGCACCACCACC
AGCCCCTCTTCCAGGGGCGCGAGCTTATTCCCAAAGCGATCCAAAACAACCCCCTTCAGGCACAGCGTTG
AAACAACCAGCGGTTGTTTATCCGTGGATGAAGAAAGTCGTGTCTAGAGGGCCCTATTCTATAGTGTCAC
CTAAATGCTAGAGCTCGCTGATCAGCCTCGACTGTGCCTTCTAGTTGCCAGCCATCTGTTGTTTGCCCCT
CCCCCGTGCCTTCCTTGACCCTGGAAGGTGCCACTCCCACTGTCCTTTCCTAATAAAATGAGGAAATTGC
ATCGCATTGTCTGAGTAGGTGTCATTCTATTCTGGGGGGTGGGGTGGGGCAGGACAGCAAGGGGGAGGAT
TGGGAAGACAATAGCAGGCATGCTGGGGATGCGGTGGGCTCTATGGCTTCTGAGGCGGAAAGAACCAGCT
GGGGCTCTAGGGGGTATCCCC
[124 nt withheld, positions 1912-2035]
C
[91 nt withheld, positions 2037-2127]
A
[49 nt withheld, positions 2129-2177]
CCTTTGACGTTGGAGTCCACGTTCTTT
[37 nt withheld, positions 2205-2241]
ACCCTATCTCGGTCTATTCTTTTGATTTATAAGGGATTTTGCCGATTTCGGCCTATTGGTTAAAAAATGA
GCTGATTTAACAAAAATTTAACGCGAATTAATTCTGTGGAATGTGTGTCAGTTAGGGTGTGGAAAGTCCC
CAGGCTCCCCAGCAGGCAGAAGTATGCAAAGCATGCATCTCAATTAGTCAGCAACCAGGTGTGGAAAGTC
CCCAGGCTCCCCAGCAGGCAGAAGTATGCAAAGCATGCATCTCAATTAGTCAGCAACCATAGTCCCGCCC
CTAACTCCGCCCATCCCGCCCCTAACTCCGCCCAGTTCCGCCCATTCTCCGCCCCATGGCTGACTAATTT
TTTTTATTTATGCAGAGGCCGAGGCCGCCTCTGCCTCTGAGCTATTCCAGAAGTAGTGAGGAGGCTTTTT
TGGAGGCCTAGGCTTTTGCAAAAAGCTCCCGGGAGCTTGTATATCCATTTTCGGATCTGATCAAGAGACA
GGATGAGGATCGTTTCGCATGATTGAACAAGATGGATTGCACGCAGGTTCTCCGGCCGCTTGGGTGGAGA
GGCTATTCGGCTATGACTGGGCACAACAGACAATCGGCTGCTCTGATGCCGCCGTGTTCCGGCTGTCAGC
GCAGGGGCGCCCGGTTCTTTTTGTCAAGACCGACCTGTCCGGTGCCCTGAATGAACTGCAGGACGAGGCA
GCGCGGCTATCGTGGCTGGCCACGACGGGCGTTCCTTGCGCAGCTGTGCTCGACGTTGTCACTGAAGCGG
GAAGGGACTGGCTGCTATTGGGCGAAGTGCCGGGGCAGGATCTCCTGTCATCTCACCTTGCTCCTGCCGA
GAAAGTATCCATCATGGCTGATGCAATGCGGCGGCTGCATACGCTTGATCCGGCTACCTGCCCATTCGAC
CACCAAGCGAAACATCGCATCGAGCGAGCACGTACTCGGATGGAAGCCGGTCTTGTCGATCAGGATGATC
TGGACGAAGAGCATCAGGGGCTCGCGCCAGCCGAACTGTTCGCCAGGCTCAAGGCGCGCATGCCCGACGG
CGAGGATCTCGTCGTGACCCATGGCGATGCCTGCTTGCCGAATATCATGGTGGAAAATGGCCGCTTTTCT
GGATTCATCGACTGTGGCCGGCTGGGTGTGGCGGACCGCTATCAGGACATAGCGTTGGCTACCCGTGATA
TTGCTGAAGAGCTTGGCGGCGAATGGGCTGACCGCTTCCTCGTGCTTTACGGTATCGCCGCTCCCGATTC
GCAGCGCATCGCCTTCTATCGCCTTCTTGACGAGTTCTTCTGAGCGGGACTCTGGGGTTCGAAATGACCG
ACCAAGCGACGCCCAACCTGCCATCACGAGATTTCGATTCCACCGCCGCCTTCTATGAAAGGTTGGGCTT
CGGAATCGTTTTCCGGGACGCCGGCTGGATGATCCTCCAGCGCGGGGATCTCATGCTGGAGTTCTTCGCC
CACCCCAACTTGTTTATTGCAGCTTATAATGGTTACAAATAAAGCAATAGCATCACAAATTTCACAAATA
AAGCATTTTTTTCACTGCATTCTAGTTGTGGTTTGTCCAAACTCATCAATGTATCTTATCATGTCTGTAT
ACCGTCGACCTCTAGCTAGAGCTTGGCGTAATCATGGTCATAGCTGTTTCCTGTGTGAAATTGTTATCCG
CTCACAATTCCACACAACATACGAGCCGGAAGCATAAAGTGTAAAGCCTGGGGTGCCTAATGAGTGAGCT
AACTCACATTAATTGCGTTGCGCTCACTGCCCGCTTTCCAGTCGGGAAACCTGTCGTGCCAGCTGCATTA
ATGAATCGGCCAACGCGCGGGGAGAGGCGGTTTGCGTATTGGGCGCTCTTCCGCTTCCTCGCTCACTGAC
TCGCTGCGCTCGGTCGTTCGGCTGCGGCGAGCGGTATCAGCTCACTCAAAGGCGGTAATACGGTTATCCA
CAGAATCAGGGGATAACGCAGGAAAGAACATGTGAGCAAAAGGCCAGCAAAAGGCCAGGAACCGTAAAAA
GGCCGCGTTGCTGGCGTTTTTCCATAGGCTCCGCCCCCCTGACGAGCATCACAAAAATCGACGCTCAAGT
CAGAGGTGGCGAAACCCGACAGGACTATAAAGATACCAGGCGTTTCCCCCTGGAAGCTCCCTCGTGCGCT
CTCCTGTTCCGACCCTGCCGCTTACCGGATACCTGTCCGCCTTTCTCCCTTCGGGAAGCGTGGCGCTTTC
TCATAGCTCACGCTGTAGGTATCTCAGTTCGGTGTAGGTCGTTCGCTCCAAGCTGGGCTGTGTGCACGAA
CCCCCCGTTCAGCCCGACCGCTGCGCCTTATCCGGTAACTATCGTCTTGAGTCCAACCCGGTAAGACACG
ACTTATCGCCACTGGCAGCAGCCACTGGTAACAGGATTAGCAGAGCGAGGTATGTAGGCGGTGCTACAGA
GTTCTTGAAGTGGTGGCCTAACTACGGCTACACTAGAAGAACAGTATTTGGTATCTGCGCTCTGCTGAAG
CCAGTTACCTTCGGAAAAAGAGTTGGTAGCTCTTGATCCGGCAAACAAACCACCGCTGGTAGCGGTGGTT
TTTTTGTTTGCAAGCAGCAGATTACGCGCAGAAAAAAAGGATCTCAAGAAGATCCTTTGATCTTTTCTAC
GGGGTCTGACGCTCAGTGGAACGAAAACTCACGTTAAGGGATTTTGGTCATGAGATTATCAAAAAGGATC
TTCACCTAGATCCTTTTAAATTAAAAATGAAGTTTTAAATCAATCTAAAGTATATATGAGTAAACTTGGT
CTGACAGTTACCAATGCTTAATCAGTGAGGCACCTATCTCAGCGATCTGTCTATTTCGTTCATCCATAGT
TGCCTGACTTCCCGTCGTGTAGATAACTACGATACGGGAGGGCTTACCATCTGGCCCCAGTGCTGCAATG
ATACCGCGAGACCCACGCTCACCGGCTCCAGATTTATCAGCAATAAACCAGCCAGCCGGAAGGGCCGAGC
GCAGAAGTGGTCCTGCAACTTTATCCGCCTCCATCCAGTCTATTAATTGTTGCCGGGAAGCTAGAGTAAG
TAGTTCGCCAGTTAATAGTTTGCGCAACGTTGTTGCCATTGCTACAGGCATCGTGGTGTCACGCTCGTCG
TTTGGTATGGCTTCATTCAGCTCCGGTTCCCAACGATCAAGGCGAGTTACATGATCCCCCATGTTGTGCA
AAAAAGCGGTTAGCTCCTTCGGTCCTCCGATCGTTGTCAGAAGTAAGTTGGCCGCAGTGTTATCACTCAT
GGTTATGGCAGCACTGCATAATTCTCTTACTGTCATGCCATCCGTAAGATGCTTTTCTGTGACTGGTGAG
TACTCAACCAAGTCATTCTGAGAATAGTGTATGCGGCGACCGAGTTGCTCTTGCCCGGCGTCAATACGGG
ATAATACCGCGCCACATAGCAGAACTTTAAAAGTGCTCATCATTGGAAAACGTTCTTCGGGGCGAAAACT
CTCAAGGATCTTACCGCTGTTGAGATCCAGTTCGATGTAACCCACTCGTGCACCCAACTGATCTTCAGCA
TCTTTTACTTTCACCAGCGTTTCTGGGTGAGCAAAAACAGGAAGGCAAAATGCCGCAAAAAAGGGAATAA
GGGCGACACGGAAATGTTGAATACTCATACTCTTCCTTTTTCAATATTATTGAAGCATTTATCAGGGTTA
TTGTCTCATGAGCGGATACATATTTGAATGTATTTAGAAAAATAAACAAATAGGGGTTCCGCGCACATTT
CCCCGAAAAGTGCCACCTGACGTCGACGGATCGGGAGATCTCCCGATCCCCTATGGTGCACTCTCAGTAC
AATCTGCTCTGATGCCGCATAGTTAAGCCAGTATCTGCTCCCTGCTTGTGTGTTGGAGGTCGCTGAGTAG
TGCGCGAGCAAAATTTAAGCTACAACAAGGCAAGGCTTGACCGACAATTGCATGAAGAATCTGCTTAGGG
TTAGGCGTTTTGCGCTGCTTCGCGATGTACGGGCCAGATATACGCGTT
Features (pLannotate 1.2.2; 22 found; start..end, strand, type, name):
      1..380     +  enhancer       CMV enhancer: human cytomegalovirus immediate early enhancer
    381..584     +  promoter       CMV promoter: human cytomegalovirus (CMV) immediate early promoter
    580..613     +  LTR            5' LTR (truncated) (fragment): truncated 5' long terminal repeat (LTR) from HIV-1
    629..647     +  promoter       T7 promoter: promoter for bacteriophage T7 RNA polymerase
    710..1150    +  CDS            GAL4 DNA binding domain: DNA binding domain of the GAL4 transcriptional activator; Saccharomyces cerevisiae GAL4 (truncated)
   1160..1579    +  CDS            HOXD4 (fragment): HXD4_HUMAN - Also known as HOX4B. Experimental evidence at protein level: Swiss-Prot protein existence level 1. Sequence-specific transcription factor which is part of a developmental regulatory system that provides cells with specific positional identities on the anterior-posterior axis. From Homo sapiens (Human).
   1598..1616    -  promoter       SP6 promoter: promoter for bacteriophage SP6 RNA polymerase
   1642..1866    +  polyA_signal   bGH poly(A) signal: bovine growth hormone polyadenylation signal
   1870..1891    +  promoter       SV40 promoter (fragment): SV40 enhancer and early promoter
   1912..2340    +  rep_origin     f1 ori (sequence partly withheld): f1 bacteriophage origin of replication; arrow indicates direction of (+) strand synthesis
   2354..2683    +  promoter       SV40 promoter: SV40 enhancer and early promoter
   2750..3541    +  CDS            neo: KKA2_KLEPN - Also known as kan, nptII. Experimental evidence at protein level: Swiss-Prot protein existence level 1. Resistance to kanamycin, neomycin, paromomycin, ribostamycin, butirosin and gentamicin B. From Klebsiella pneumoniae.
   3565..3723    +  CDS            ble (fragment): BLE_KLEPN - Experimental evidence at protein level: Swiss-Prot protein existence level 1. Binding protein with a strong affinity to the bleomycin family of antibiotics. Binds to CL990; an antimitotic-antibiotic compound. From Klebsiella pneumoniae.
   3718..3839    +  polyA_signal   SV40 poly(A) signal: SV40 polyadenylation signal
   3912..3928    -  protein_bind   lac operator: The lac repressor binds to the lac operator to inhibit transcription in E. coli. This inhibition can be relieved by adding lactose or isopropyl-β-D-thiogalactopyranoside (IPTG). lac repressor encoded by lacI
   3936..3966    -  promoter       lac promoter: promoter for the E. coli lac operon
   3981..4002    -  protein_bind   CAP binding site: CAP binding activates transcription in the presence of cAMP. E. coli catabolite activator protein
   4015..4107    -  CDS            lacI (fragment): lac repressor; lacI; The lac repressor binds to the lac operator to inhibit transcription in E. coli. This inhibition can be relieved by adding lactose or isopropyl-β-D-thiogalactopyranoside (IPTG).
   4290..4878    -  rep_origin     ori: high-copy-number ColE1/pMB1/pBR322/pUC origin of replication
   5049..5909    -  CDS            AmpR: β-lactamase; bla; confers resistance to ampicillin, carbenicillin, and related antibiotics
   5910..6014    -  promoter       AmpR promoter: bla
   6073..6125    -  misc_feature   bom (fragment): basis of mobility region from pBR322
