[The description below was written by a language model from this plasmid's Addgene catalogue record and pLannotate feature annotations shown in this document.]
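Description:
pGAL4-DBD-HOXD4-WT is a mammalian expression plasmid built on the pGAL4-DBD-MCS backbone to overexpress a fusion of the yeast GAL4 DNA-binding domain with wild-type human HOXD4. It is propagated in E. coli as a high-copy plasmid through a ColE1/pUC-type origin and selected with ampicillin via the β-lactamase gene. An f1 origin and remnants of the lac promoter/operator region are also present as backbone carry-over. For mammalian cells, a separate SV40 early promoter drives a neomycin phosphotransferase gene followed by an SV40 polyadenylation signal, which would permit G418 selection of stable transfectants.

The expression cassette consists of the CMV immediate-early enhancer and promoter, the GAL4 DNA-binding domain coding sequence, the HOXD4 sequence inserted directly downstream by Gibson cloning, and a bovine growth hormone polyadenylation signal. T7 and SP6 promoters flank the fusion and can serve for in vitro transcription or as sequencing primer sites. The annotated HOXD4 segment is about 420 nt and is flagged as a fragment, so the insert appears to encode only part of the protein rather than the full-length factor. The record does not say which region was chosen. Two sequence records of nearly identical length (6,277 and 6,279 nt) carry the same 22 features in opposite orientation and represent the same plasmid.

Tethering a transcription factor segment to the GAL4 DNA-binding domain recruits it to UAS sites, so constructs of this kind are typically co-transfected with a UAS-driven reporter to measure transactivation activity. The "WT" designation suggests it serves as the reference for mutant variants, although the record states only overexpression as the purpose.
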