Addgene plasmid #215570: pGAL4-DBD-HOXD4-WT
Purpose: For overexpression of Gal4-DBD HOXD4 WT
Depositing lab: Denes Hnisz. Depositing organization: Max Planck Institute for Molecular Genetics. Publication: An activity-specificity trade-off encoded in human transcription factors. Naderi J, Magalhaes AP, Kibar G, Stik G, Zhang Y, Mackowiak SD, Wieler HM, Rossi F, Buschow R, Christou-Kent M, Alcoverro-Bertran M, Graf T, Vingron M, Hnisz D. Nat Cell Biol. 2024 Aug;26(8):1309-1321. doi: 10.1038/s41556-024-01411-0. Epub 2024 Jul 5. PubMed 38969762.
Backbone
  Vector backbone: pGAL4-DBD-MCS
  Vector type: Mammalian Expression
Growth in bacteria
  Bacterial resistance: Ampicillin, 100 μg/mL
  Growth temperature: 37°C
  Growth strain: DH5alpha
  Copy number: High Copy
Gene/Insert
  Gene/Insert name: HOXD4
  Species: H. sapiens (human)
  Entrez Gene: HOXD4 (a.k.a. HHO.C13, HOX-5.1, HOX4, HOX4B, Hox-4.2)
  Cloning method: Gibson Cloning
Terms and licenses: Academic/Nonprofit Terms; Industry Terms: Not Available to Industry
How to cite: pGAL4-DBD-HOXD4-WT was a gift from Denes Hnisz (Addgene plasmid # 215570 ; http://n2t.net/addgene:215570 ; RRID:Addgene_215570)
